>Addgene plasmid #70776 | pFOSGE_COF1D01 | depositor partial sequence | sequence record 126718 | insert
ATGTTGTTTTTCTGCCCGTCGTGCGGAAATATATTGATTATCGAGGAGGACACCAACTGCCATCGCTTCA
CGTGCAACACCTGCCCGTACATATCGAAGATCAGGCGCAAGATCTCCACGAAAACCTTTCCACGCCTCAA
GGAGGTGGATCACGTGCTGGGCGGCAAGGCGGCGTGGGAGAACGTAGACTCCACGGACGCAGAGTGTCCA
ACGTGCGGCCATAAGCGGGCGTACTTTATGCAAATCCAGACGCGGTCGGCGGATGAGCCCATGACCACGT
TTTACAAGTGCTGCAACCACGAGTGCAACAACACCTGGCGAGAC
