>Addgene plasmid #70776 | pFOSGE_COF1D01 | addgene partial sequence | sequence record 130858 | M13-Rev 5'-CAGGAAACAGCTATGACC-3'
CAGCTGGATGGCAAATAATGATTTTATTTTGACTGATAGTGACCTGTTCGTTGCAACAAATTGATAAGCA
ATGCTTTCTTATAATGCCAACTTTGTACAAGAAAGCTGGGTCGTCTCGCCAGGTGTTGTTGCACTCGTGG
TTGCAGCACTTGTAAAACGTGGTCATGGGCTCATCCGCCGACCGCGTCTGGATTTGCATAAAGTACGCCC
GCTTATGGCCGCACGTTGGACACTCTGCGTCCGTGGAGTCTACGTTCTCCCACGCCGCCTTGCCGCCCAG
CACGTGATCCACCTCCTTGAGGCGTGGAAAGGTTTTCGTGGAGATCTTGCGCCTGATCTTCGATATGTAC
GGGCAGGTGTTGCACGTGAAGCGATGGCAGTTGGTGTCCTCCTCGATAATCAATATATTTCCGCAC
