>Addgene plasmid #70776 | pFOSGE_COF1D01 | addgene partial sequence | sequence record 131984 | M13-F20 5'-TGTAAAACGACGGCCAGT-3'
TTTTATTTTGACTGATAGTGACCTGTTCGTTGCAACAAATTGATGAGCAATGCTTTTTTATAATGCCAAC
TTTGTACAAAAAAGCAGGCTTCATGTTGTTTTTCTGCCCGTCGTGCGGAAATATATTGATTATCGAGGAG
GACACCAACTGCCATCGCTTCACGTGCAACACCTGCCCGTACATATCGAAGATCAGGCGCAAGATCTCCA
CGAAAACCTTTCCACGCCTCAAGGAGGTGGATCACGTGCTGGGCGGCAAGGCGGCGTGGGAGAACGTAGA
CTCCACGGACGCAGAGTGTCCAACGTGCGGCCATAAGCGGGCGTACTTTATGCAAATCCAGACGCGGTCG
GCGGATGAGCCCATGACCACGTTTTACAAGTGCTGCAACCACGAGTGCAACAACACCTGGCGAGACGACC
CAGCTTTCTTGTACAAAGTTGGCATTATAAGAAAGCATTGCTTATCAATTTGTTGCAACGAACAGGTCAC
TATCAGTCAAAATAAAATCATTATTTG
