[The description below was written by a language model from this plasmid's Addgene catalogue record.]
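Description:
pFOSGE_COF1D01 is a Gateway entry clone built on the commercial pDONR221 donor backbone, carrying the Drosophila melanogaster gene CG33785 (also listed as CG33005, FlyBase gene FBgn0061362, transcript FBtr0091786) as a short insert of 324 bp. It is a bacterial cloning vector rather than an expression construct. It is maintained in E. coli at high copy number and selected with kanamycin. The insert was introduced by Gateway cloning, which for a pDONR-type vector normally means a BP recombination that replaces the donor vector's counter-selection cassette with the fragment of interest and leaves it flanked by attL sites. No feature table is supplied, so the exact att sites, origin of replication and insert boundaries cannot be confirmed from the record, and it does not state whether the insert is a complete open reading frame or whether it retains a stop codon. M13 forward and reverse priming sites flank the insert and are used for sequence verification.

As an entry clone, the plasmid has no promoter, tag or reporter recorded for the insert. Its role is to act as a shuttle from which CG33785 can be transferred by LR recombination into any compatible Gateway destination vector, which then supplies the promoter, fusion partners and host-specific elements. The clone is associated with a study of how Drosophila transcriptional regulators fall into functional groups with context-dependent activity, which suggests that it belongs to a larger set of entry clones for candidate regulatory factors. The specific destination vectors and assays are not given in the record.
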