Addgene plasmid #70776: pFOSGE_COF1D01
Purpose: Gateway entry clone
Depositing lab: Alexander Stark. Depositing organization: Research Institute of Molecular Pathology (IMP). Publication: Transcriptional regulators form diverse groups with context-dependent regulatory functions. Stampfel G, Kazmar T, Frank O, Wienerroither S, Reiter F, Stark A. Nature. 2015 Nov 9. doi: 10.1038/nature15545. PubMed 26550828.
Backbone
  Vector backbone: pDONR221
  Backbone manufacturer: Invitrogen
  Backbone size w/o insert (bp): 4762
  Vector type: Gateway entry vector
Growth in bacteria
  Bacterial resistance: Kanamycin, 50 μg/mL
  Growth temperature: 37°C
  Growth strain: DH5alpha
  Copy number: High Copy
Gene/Insert
  Gene/Insert name: CG33785 (alt names: FBgn0061362; CG33005, FBtr0091786)
  Species: D. melanogaster (fly)
  Insert size (bp): 324
  Cloning method: Gateway Cloning
  Sequencing primers: 5′ M13-F20; 3′ M13R
Terms and licenses: Academic/Nonprofit Terms; Industry Terms: Not Available to Industry
How to cite: pFOSGE_COF1D01 was a gift from Alexander Stark (Addgene plasmid # 70776 ; http://n2t.net/addgene:70776 ; RRID:Addgene_70776)
